>Addgene plasmid #115640 | AAVS1-TRE3G-NODALvar | addgene full sequence | sequence record 232861 | Addgene Assembled Sequence
ATAACTAGTTTTCGTCTTCAAGAATTCCTCGAGTTTACTCCCTATCAGTGATAGAGAACGTATGAAGAGT
TTACTCCCTATCAGTGATAGAGAACGTATGCAGACTTTACTCCCTATCAGTGATAGAGAACGTATAAGGA
GTTTACTCCCTATCAGTGATAGAGAACGTATGACCAGTTTACTCCCTATCAGTGATAGAGAACGTATCTA
CAGTTTACTCCCTATCAGTGATAGAGAACGTATATCCAGTTTACTCCCTATCAGTGATAGAGAACGTATA
AGCTTTAGGCGTGTACGGTGGGCGCCTATAAAAGCAGAGCTCGTTTAGTGAACCGTCAGATCGCCTGGAG
CAATTCCACAACACTTTTGTCTTATACCAACTTTCCGTACCACTTCCTACCCTCGTAAAGTCGACCCACC
ATGCACGCCCACTGCCTGCCCTTCCTTCTGCACGCCTGGTGGGCCCTACTCCAGGCGGGTGCTGCGACGG
TGGCCACTGCGCTCCTGCGTACGCGGGGGCAGCCCTCGTCGCCATCCCCTCTGGCGTACATGCTGAGCCT
CTACCGCGACCCGCTGCCGAGGGCAGACATCATCCGCAGCCTACAGGCAGAAGATGTGGCAGTGGATGGG
CAGAACTGGACGTTTGCTTTTGACTTCTCCTTCCTGAGCCAACAAGAGGATCTGGCATGGGCTGAGCTCC
GGCTGCAGCTGTCCAGCCCTGTGGACCTCCCCACTGAGGGCTCACTTGCCATTGAGATTTTCCACCAGCC
AAAGCCCGACACAGAGCAGGCTTCAGACAGCTGCTTAGAGCGGTTTCAGATGGACCTATTCACTGTCACT
TTGTCCCAGGTCACCTTTTCCTTGGGCAGCATGGTTTTGGAGGTGACCAGGCCTCTCTCCAAGTGGCTGA
AGCACCCTGGGGCCCTGGAGAAGCAGATGTCCAGGGTAGCTGGAGAGTGCTGGCCGCGGCCCCCCACACC
GCCTGCCACCAATGTGCTCCTTATGCTCTACTCCAACCTCTCGCAGGAGCAGAGGCAGCTGGGTGGGTCC
ACCTTGCTGTGGGAAGCCGAGAGCTCCTGGCGGGCCCAGGAGGGACAGCTGTCCTGGGAGTGGGGCAAGA
GGCACCGGCGACATCACTTGCCAGACAGAAGTCAACTGTGTCGGAAGGTCAAGTTCCAGGTGGACTTCAA
CCTGATCGGATGGGGCTCCTGGATCATCTACCCCAAGCAGTACAACGCCTATCGCTGTGAGGGCGAGTGT
CCTAATCCTGTTGGGGAGGAGTTTCATCCGACCAACCATGCATACATCCAGGTGGCCCTGCCCTGCTGTC
CAAGGTCATATGGGACCAAAATGTTTTCATTTTACTCCATGAAGTCTGGAATGAGAATTTCTTGGACTTG
CAATATATCCTCCATGCCAAGCCTCAGAGTCTGCTGAACGCGTCATATGGCTAGCCTGCAGGGATCCAAT
GTAACTGTATTCAGCGATGACGAAATTCTTAGCTATTGTAATACTCTAGAGGATCTTTGTGAAGGAACCT
TACTTCTGTGGTGTGACATAATTGGACAAACTACCTACAGAGATTTAAAGCTCTAAGGTAAATATAAAAT
TTTTAAGTGTATAATGTGTTAAACTACTGATTCTAATTGTTTGTGTATTTTAGATTCCAACCTATGGAAC
TGATGAATGGGAGCAGTGGTGGAATGCCTTTAATGAGGAAAACCTGTTTTGCTCAGAAGAAATGCCATCT
AGTGATGATGAGGCTACTGCTGACTCTCAACATTCTACTCCTCCAAAAAAGAAGAGAAAGGTAGAAGACC
CCAAGGACTTTCCTTCAGAATTGCTAAGTTTTTTGAGTCATGCTGTGTTTAGTAATAGAACTCTTGCTTG
CTTTGCTATTTACACCACAAAGGAAAAAGCTGCACTGCTATACAAGAAAATTATGGAAAAATATTCTGTA
ACCTTTATAAGTAGGCATAACAGTTATAATCATAACATACTGTTTTTTCTTACTCCACACAGGCATAGAG
TGTCTGCTATTAATAACTATGCTCAAAAATTGTGTACCTTTAGCTTTTTAATTTGTAAAGGGGTTAATAA
GGAATATTTGATGTATAGTGCCTTGACTAGAGATCATAATCAGCCATACCACATTTGTAGAGGTTTTACT
TGCTTTAAAAAACCTCCCACACCTCCCCCTGAACCTGAAACATAAAATGAATGCAATTGTTGTTGTTAAC
TTGTTTATTGCAGCTTATAATGGTTACAAATAAAGCAATAGCATCACAAATTTCACAAATAAAGCATTTT
TTTCACTGCATTCTAGTTGTGGTTTGTCCAAACTCATCAATGTATCTTATCATGTCTGCGGCCTAGTCAA
TAATCAATGTCGAGACCCATAGAGCCCACCGCATCCCCAGCATGCCTGCTATTGTCTTCCCAATCCTCCC
CCTTGCTGTCCTGCCCCACCCCACCCCCCAGAATAGAATGACACCTACTCAGACAATGCGATGCAATTTC
CTCATTTTATTAGGAAAGGACAGTGGGAGTGGCACCTTCCAGGGTCAAGGAAGGCACGGGGGAGGGGCAA
ACAACAGATGGCTGGCAACTAGAAGGCACAGTCGAGGCTGATCAGCGGGTTTAAACGGGCCCTCTAGATC
AGGCACCGGGCTTGCGGGTCATGCACCAGGTGCGCGGTCCTTCGGGCACCTCGACGTCGGCGGTGACGGT
GAAGCCGAGCCGCTCGTAGAAGGGGAGGTTGCGGGGCGCGGAGGTCTCCAGGAAGGCGGGCACCCCGGCG
CGCTCGGCCGCCTCCACTCCGGGGAGCACGACGGCGCTGCCCAGACCCTTGCCCTGGTGGTCGGGCGAGA
CGCCGACGGTGGCCAGGAACCACGCGGGCTCCTTGGGCCGGTGCGGCGCCAGGAGGCCTTCCATCTGTTG
CTGCGCGGCCAGCCGGGAACCGCTCAACTCGGCCATGCGCGGGCCGATCTCGGCGAACACCGCCCCCGCT
TCGACGCTCTCCGGCGTGGTCCAGACCGCCACCGCGGCGCCGTCGTCCGCGACCCACACCTTGCCGATGT
CGAGCCCGACGCGCGTGAGGAAGAGTTCTTGCAGCTCGGTGACCCGCTCGATGTGGCGGTCCGGATCGAC
GGTGTGGCGCGTGGCGGGGTAGTCGGCGAACGCGGCGGCGAGGGTGCGTACGGCCCTGGGGACGTCGTCG
CGGGTGGCGAGGCGCACCGTGGGCTTGTACTCGGTCATCTCGAGCCTAGGGCCGGGATTCTCCTCCACGT
CACCGCATGTTAGAAGACTTCCTCTGCCCTCTCCGCTGCCAGATCTCTCGAGGCCCTGTGGGAGGAAGAG
AAGAGGTCAGAAGCTTGCCCCACTGTGGGGTGGAGGGGACAGATAAAAGTACCCAGAACCAGAGCCACAT
TAACCGGCCCTGGGAATATAAGGTGGTCCCAGCTCGGGGACACAGGATCCCTGGAGGCAGCAAACATGCT
GTCCTGAAGTGGACATAGGGGCCCGGGTTGGAGGAAGAAGACTAGCTGAGCTCTCGGACCCCTGGAAGAT
GCCATGACAGGGGGCTGGAAGAGCTAGCACAGACTAGAGAGGTAAGGGGGGTAGGGGAGCTGCCCAAATG
AAAGGAGTGAGAGGTGACCCGAATCCACAGGAGAACGGGGTGTCCAGGCAAAGAAAGCAAGAGGATGGAG
AGGTGGCTAAAGCCAGGGAGACGGGGTACTTTGGGGTTGTCCAGAAAAACGGTGATGATGCAGGCCTACA
AGAAGGGGAGGCGGGACGCAAGGGAGACATCCGTCGGAGAAGGCCATCCTAAGAAACGAGAGATGGCACA
GGCCCCAGAAGGAGAAGGAAAAGGGAACCCAGCGAGTGAAGACGGCATGGGGTTGGGTGAGGGAGGAGAG
ATGCCCGGAGAGGACCCAGACACGGGGAGGATCCGCTCAGAGGACATCACGTGGTGCAGCGCCGAGAAGG
AAGTGCTCCGGAAAGAGCATCCTTGGGCAGCAACACAGCAGAGAGCAAGGGGAAGAGGGAGTGGAGGAAG
ACGGAACCTGAAGGAGGCGGCAGGGAAGGATCTGGGCCAGCCGTAGAGGTGACCCAGGCCACAAGCTGCA
GACAGAAAGCGGCACAGGCCCAGGGGAGAGAATGCTGGTCAGAGAAAGCAAAGGGCGAATTCGTTTAAAC
CTGCAGGACTAGCTAGTCCCTTTAGTGAGGGTTAATTCTGAGCTTGGCGTAATCATGGTCATAGCTGTTT
CCTGTGTGAAATTGTTATCCGCTCACAATTCCACACAACATACGAGCCGGAAGCATAAAGTGTAAAGCCT
GGGGTGCCTAATGAGTGAGCTAACTCACATTAATTGCGTTGCGCTCACTGCCCGCTTTCCAGTCGGGAAA
CCTGTCGTGCCAGCTGCATTAATGAATCGGCCAACGCGCGGGGAGAGGCGGTTTGCGTATTGGGCGCTCT
TCCGCTTCCTCGCTCACTGACTCGCTGCGCTCGGTCGTTCGGCTGCGGCGAGCGGTATCAGCTCACTCAA
AGGCGGTAATACGGTTATCCACAGAATCAGGGGATAACGCAGGAAAGAACATGTGAGCAAAAGGCCAGCA
AAAGGCCAGGAACCGTAAAAAGGCCGCGTTGCTGGCGTTTTTCCATAGGCTCCGCCCCCCTGACGAGCAT
CACAAAAATCGACGCTCAAGTCAGAGGTGGCGAAACCCGACAGGACTATAAAGATACCAGGCGTTTCCCC
CTGGAAGCTCCCTCGTGCGCTCTCCTGTTCCGACCCTGCCGCTTACCGGATACCTGTCCGCCTTTCTCCC
TTCGGGAAGCGTGGCGCTTTCTCATAGCTCACGCTGTAGGTATCTCAGTTCGGTGTAGGTCGTTCGCTCC
AAGCTGGGCTGTGTGCACGAACCCCCCGTTCAGCCCGACCGCTGCGCCTTATCCGGTAACTATCGTCTTG
AGTCCAACCCGGTAAGACACGACTTATCGCCACTGGCAGCAGCCACTGGTAACAGGATTAGCAGAGCGAG
GTATGTAGGCGGTGCTACAGAGTTCTTGAAGTGGTGGCCTAACTACGGCTACACTAGAAGAACAGTATTT
GGTATCTGCGCTCTGCTGAAGCCAGTTACCTTCGGAAAAAGAGTTGGTAGCTCTTGATCCGGCAAACAAA
CCACCGCTGGTAGCGGTGGTTTTTTTGTTTGCAAGCAGCAGATTACGCGCAGAAAAAAAGGATCTCAAGA
AGATCCTTTGATCTTTTCTACGGGGTCTGACGCTCAGTGGAACGAAAACTCACGTTAAGGGATTTTGGTC
ATGAGACAATAACCCTGATAAATGCTTCAATAATATTGAAAAAGGAAGAGTATGAGTATTCAACATTTCC
GTGTCGCCCTTATTCCCTTTTTTGCGGCATTTTGCCTTCCTGTTTTTGCTCACCCAGAAACGCTGGTGAA
AGTAAAAGATGCTGAAGATCAGTTGGGTGCACGAGTGGGTTACATCGAACTGGATCTCAACAGCGGTAAG
ATCCTTGAGAGTTTTCGCCCCGAAGAACGTTTTCCAATGATGAGCACTTTTAAAGTTCTGCTATGTGGCG
CGGTATTATCCCGTATTGACGCCGGGCAAGAGCAACTCGGTCGCCGCATACACTATTCTCAGAATGACTT
GGTTGAGTATTCACCAGTCACAGAAAAGCATCTTACGGATGGCATGACAGTAAGAGAATTATGCAGTGCT
GCCATAACCATGAGTGATAACACTGCGGCCAACTTACTTCTGACAACGATCGGAGGACCGAAGGAGCTAA
CCGCTTTTTTGCACAACATGGGGGATCATGTAACTCGCCTTGATCGTTGGGAACCGGAGCTGAATGAAGC
CATACCAAACGACGAGCGTGACACCACGATGCCTGTAGCAATGGCAACAACGTTGCGCAAACTATTAACT
GGCGAACTACTTACTCTAGCTTCCCGGCAACAATTAATAGACTGGATGGAGGCGGATAAAGTTGCAGGAC
CACTTCTGCGCTCGGCCCTTCCGGCTGGCTGGTTTATTGCTGATAAATCTGGAGCCGGTGAGCGTGGGTC
TCGCGGTATCATTGCAGCACTGGGGCCAGATGGTAAGCCCTCCCGTATCGTAGTTATCTACACGACGGGG
AGTCAGGCAACTATGGATGAACGAAATAGACAGATCGCTGAGATAGGTGCCTCACTGATTAAGCATTGGT
AACTGTCAGACCAAGTTTACTCATATATACTTTAGATTGATTTAAAACTTCATTTTTAATTTAAAAGGAT
CTAGGTGAAGATCCTTTTTGATAATCTCATGAGCGGATACATATTTGAATGTATTTAGAAAAATAAACAA
ATAGGGGTTCCGCGCACATTTCCCCGAAAAGTGCCACCTGATGCGGTGTGAAATACCGCACAGATGCGTA
AGGAGAAAATACCGCATCAGGAAATTGTAAGCGTTAATAATTCAGAAGAACTCGTCAAGAAGGCGATAGA
AGGCGATGCGCTGCGAATCGGGAGCGGCGATACCGTAAAGCACGAGGAAGCGGTCAGCCCATTCGCCGCC
AAGCTCTTCAGCAATATCACGGGTAGCCAACGCTATGTCCTGATAGCGGTCCGCCACACCCAGCCGGCCA
CAGTCGATGAATCCAGAAAAGCGGCCATTTTCCACCATGATATTCGGCAAGCAGGCATCGCCATGCATGG
GTCACGACGAGATCCTCGCCGTCGGGCATGCTCGCCTTGAGCCTGGCGAACAGTTCGGCTGGCGCGAGCC
CCTGATGCTCTTCGTCCAGATCATCCTGATCGACAAGACCGGCTTCCATCCGAGTACGTGCTCGCTCGAT
GCGATGTTTCGCTTGGTGGTCGAATGGGCAGGTAGCCGGATCAAGCGTATGCAGCCGCCGCATTGCATCA
GCCATGATGGATACTTTCTCGGCAGGAGCAAGGTGAGATGACAGGAGATCCTGCCCCGGCACTTCGCCCA
ATAGCAGCCAGTCCCTTCCCGCTTCAGTGACAACGTCGAGCACAGCTGCGCAAGGAACGCCCGTCGTGGC
CAGCCACGATAGCCGCGCTGCCTCGTCTTGCAGTTCATTCAGGGCACCGGACAGGTCGGTCTTGACAAAA
AGAACCGGGCGCCCCTGCGCTGACAGCCGGAACACGGCGGCATCAGAGCAGCCGATTGTCTGTTGTGCCC
AGTCATAGCCGAATAGCCTCTCCACCCAAGCGGCCGGAGAACCTGCGTGCAATCCATCTTGTTCAATCAT
GCGAAACGATCCTCATCCTGTCTCTTGATCAGAGCTTGATCCCCTGCGCCATCAGATCCTTGGCGGCAAG
AAAGCCATCCAGTTTACTTTGCAGGGCTTCCCAACCTTACCAGAGGGCGCCCCAGCTGGCAATTCCGGTT
CGCTTGCTGTCCATAAAACCGCCCAGTCTAGCTATCGCCATGTAAGCCCACTGCAAGCTACCTGCTTTCT
CTTTGCGCTTGCGTTTTCCCTTGTCCAGATAGCCCAGTAGCTGACATTCATCCGGGGTCAGCACCGTTTC
TGCGGACTGGCTTTCTACGTGAAAAGGATCTAGGTGAAGATCCTTTTTGATAATCTCATGCCTGACATTT
ATATTCCCCAGAACATCAGGTTAATGGCGTTTTTGATGTCATTTTCGCGGTGGCTGAGATCAGCCACTTC
TTCCCCGATAACGGAGACCGGCACACTGGCCATATCGGTGGTCATCATGCGCCAGCTTTCATCCCCGATA
TGCACCACCGGGTAAAGTTCACGGGAGACTTTATCTGACAGCAGACGTGCACTGGCCAGGGGGATCACCA
TCCGTCGCCCCGGCGTGTCAATAATATCACTCTGTACATCCACAAACAGACGATAACGGCTCTCTCTTTT
ATAGGTGTAAACCTTAAACTGCCGTACGTATAGGCTGCGCAACTGTTGGGAAGGGCGATCGGTGCGGGCC
TCTTCGCTATTACGCCAGCTGGCGAAAGGGGGATGTGCTGCAAGGCGATTAAGTTGGGTAACGCCAGGGT
TTTCCCAGTCACGACGTTGTAAAACGACGGCCAGTGAATTGTAATACGACTCACTATAGGGCGAATTGAA
TTTAGCGGCCGCGAATTCGCCCTTAGAGCAGAGCCAGGAACCCCTGTAGGGAAGGGGCAGGAGAGCCAGG
GGCATGAGATGGTGGACGAGGAAGGGGGACAGGGAAGCCTGAGCGCCTCTCCTGGGCTTGCCAAGGACTC
AAACCCAGAAGCCCAGAGCAGGGCCTTAGGGAAGCGGGACCCTGCTCTGGGCGGAGGAATATGTCCCAGA
TAGCACTGGGGACTCTTTAAGGAAAGAAGGATGGAGAAAGAGAAAGGGAGTAGAGGCGGCCACGACCTGG
TGAACACCTAGGACGCACCATTCTCACAAAGGGAGTTTTCCACACGGACACCCCCCTCCTCACCACAGCC
CTGCCAGGACGGGGCTGGCTACTGGCCTTATCTCACAGGTAAAACTGACGCACGGAGGAACAATATAAAT
TGGGGACTAGAAAGGTGAAGAGCCAAAGTTAGAACTCAGGACCAACTTATTCTGATTTTGTTTTTCCAAA
CTGCTTCTCCTCTTGGGAAGTGTAAGGAAGCTGCAGCACCAGGATCAGTGAAACGCACCAGACAGCCGCG
TCAGAGCAGCTCAGGTTCTGGGAGAGGGTAGCGCAGGGTGGCCACTGAGAACCGGGCAGGTCACGCATCC
CCCCCTTCCCTCCCACCCCCTGCCAAGCTCTCCCTCCCAGGATCCTCTCTGGCTCCATCGTAAGCAAACC
TTAGAGGTTCTGGCAAGGAGAGAGATGGCTCCAGGAAATGGGGGTGTGTCACCAGATAAGGAATCTGCCT
AACAGGAGGTGGGGGTTAGACCCAATATCAGGAGACTAGGAAGGAGGAGGCCTAAGGATGGGGCTTTTCT
GTCACCAATCCTGTCCCTAGTAAAGCTTAGTACTGTCGATCCGCTGGCACGACAGGTTTCCCGACTGGAA
AGCGGGCAGTGAGCGCAACGCAATTAATGTGAGTTAGCTCACTCATTAGGCACCCCAGGCTTTACACTTT
ATGCTTCCGGCTCGTATGTTGTGTGGAATTGTGAGCGGATAACAATTTCACACAGGAAACAGCTATGACC
ATGATTACGCCAAGCTTGGGCTGCAGGTCGAGGGATCTCCATAAGAGAAGAGGGACAGCTATGACTGGGA
GTAGTCAGGAGAGGAGGAAAAATCTGGCTAGTAAAACATGTAAGGAAAATTTTAGGGATGTTAAAGAAAA
AAATAACACAAAACAAAATATAAAAAAAATCTAACCTCAAGTCAAGGCTTTTCTATGGAATAAGGAATGG
ACAGCAGGGGGCTGTTTCATATACTGATGACCTCTTTATAGCCAACCTTTGTTCATGGCAGCCAGCATAT
GGGCATATGTTGCCAAACTCTAAACCAAATACTCATTCTGATGTTTTAAATGATTTGCCCTCCCATATGT
CCTTCCGAGTGAGAGACACAAAAAATTCCAACACACTATTGCAATGAAAATAAATTTCCTTTATTAGCCA
GAAGTCAGATGCTCAAGGGGCTTCATGATGTCCCCATAATTTTTGGCAGAGGGAAAAAGATCTCAGTGGT
ATTTGTGAGCCAGGGCATTGGCCACACCAGCCACCACCTTCTGATAGGCAGCCTGCACCTGAGGAGTGAA
TTCACGCGCCTTACCCGGGGAGCATGTCAAGGTCAAAATCGTCAAGAGCGTCAGCAGGCAGCATATCAAG
GTCAAAGTCGTCAAGGGCATCGGCTGGGAGCATGTCTAAGTCAAAATCGTCAAGGGCGTCGGTCGGCCCG
CCGCTTTCGCACTTTAGCTGTTTCTCCAGGCCACATATGATTAGTTCCAGGCCGAAAAGGAAGGCAGGTT
CGGCTCCCTGCCGGTCGAACAGCTCAATTGCTTGTTTCAGAAGTGGGGGCATAGAATCGGTGGTAGGTGT
CTCTCTTTCCTCTTTTGCTACTTGATGCTCCTGTTCCTCCAATACGCAGCCCAGTGTAAAGTGGCCCACG
GCGGACAGAGCGTACAGTGCGTTCTCCAGGGAGAAGCCTTGCTGACACAGGAACGCGAGCTGATTTTCCA
GGGTTTCGTACTGTTTCTCTGTTGGGCGGGTGCCGAGATGCACTTTAGCCCCGTCGCGATGTGAGAGGAG
AGCACAGCGGTATGACTTGGCGTTGTTCCGCAGAAAGTCTTGCCATGACTCGCCTTCCAGGGGGCAGGAG
TGGGTATGATGCCTGTCCAGCATCTCGATTGGCAGGGCATCGAGCAGGGCCCGCTTGTTCTTCACGTGCC
AGTACAGGGTAGGCTGCTCAACTCCCAGCTTTTGAGCGAGTTTCCTTGTCGTCAGGCCTTCGATACCGAC
TCCATTGAGTAATTCCAGAGCAGAGTTTATGACTTTGCTCTTGTCCAGTCTAGACATGGTGCTCGACGAA
TTCTTTGCCAAAATGATGAGACAGCACAACAACCAGCACGTTGCCCAGGAGCTGTAGGAAAAAGAAGAAG
GCATGAACATGGTTAGCAGAGGCTCTAGAGCCGCCGGTCACACGCCAGAAGCCGAACCCCGCCCTGCCCC
GTCCCCCCCGAAGGCAGCCGTCCCCCTGCGGCAGCCCCGAGGCTGGAGATGGAGAAGGGGACGGCGGCGC
GGCGACGCACGAAGGCCCTCCCCGCCCATTTCCTTCCTGCCGGCGCCGCACCGCTTCGCCCGCGCCCGCT
AGAGGGGGTGCGGCGGCGCCTCCCAGATTTCGGCTCCGCCAGATTTGGGACAAAGGAAGTCCCTGCGCCC
TCTCGCACGATTACCATAAAAGGCAATGGCTGCGGCTCGCCGCGCCTCGACAGCCGCCGGCGCTCCGGGG
CCGCCGCGCCCCTCCCCCGAGCCCTCCCCGGCCCGAGGCGGCCCCGCCCCGCCCGGCACCCCCACCTGCC
GCCACCCCCCGCCCGGCACGGCGAGCCCCGCGCCACGCCCCGCACGGAGCCCCGCACCCGAAGCCGGGCC
GTGCTCAGCAACTCGGGGAGGGGGGTGCAGGGGGGGGTTACAGCCCGACCGCCGCGCCCACACCCCCTGC
TCACCCCCCCACGCACACACCCCGCACGCAGCCTTTGTTCCCCTCGCAGCCCCCCCGCACCGCGGGGCAC
CGCCCCCGGCCGCGCTCCCCTCGCGCACACGCGGAGCGCACAAAGCCCCGCGCCGCGCCCGCAGCGCTCA
CAGCCGCCGGGCAGCGCGGGCCGCACGCGGCGCTCCCCACGCACACACACACGCACGCACCCCCCGAGCC
GCTCCCCCCCGCACAAAGGGCCCTCCCGGAGCCCTTTAAGGCTTTCACGCAGCCACAGAAAAGAAACGAG
CCGTCATTAAACCAAGCGCTAATTACAGCCCGGAGGAGAAGGGCCGTCCCGCCCGCTCACCTGTGGGAGT
AACGCGGTCAGTCAGAGCCGGGGCGGGCGGCGCGAGGCGGCGCGGAGCGGGGCACGGGGCGAAGGCAACG
CAGCGACTCCCGCCCGCCGCGCGCTTCGCTTTTTATAGGGCCGCCGCCGCCGCCGCCTCGCCATAAAAGG
AAACTTTCGGAGCGCGCCGCTCTGATTGGCTGCCGCCGCACCTCTCCGCCTCGCCCCGCCCCGCCCCTCG
CCCCGCCCCGCCCCGCCTGGCGCGCGCCCCCCCCCCCCCCGCCCCCATCGCTGCACAAAATAATTAAAAA
ATAAATAAATACAAAATTGGGGGTGGGGAGGGGGGGGAGATGGGGAGAGTGAAGCAGAACGTGGGGCTCA
CCTCGACCCATGGTAATAGCGATGACTAATACGTAGATGTACTGCCAAGTAGGAAAGTCCCATAAGGTCA
TGTACTGGGCATAATGCCAGGCGGGCCATTTACCGTCATTGACGTCAATAGGGGGCGTACTTGGCATATG
ATACACTTGATGTACTGCCAAGTGGGCAGTTTACCGTAAATAGTCCACCCATTGACGTCAATGGAAAGTC
CCTATTGGCGTTACTATGGGAACATACGTCATTATTGACGTCAATGGGCGGGGGTCGTTGGGCGGTCAGC
CAGGCGGGCCATTTACCGTAAGTTATGTAACGCGGAACTCCATATATGGGCTATGAACTAATGACCCCGT
AATTGATTACTATTA
Features (pLannotate 1.2.2; 38 found; start..end, strand, type, name):
     31..409     +  promoter       TRE3G promoter: 3rd-generation Tet-responsive promoter that can be activated by binding of Tet-On® 3G
    421..1320    +  CDS            NODAL (fragment): NODAL_HUMAN - Experimental evidence at protein level: Swiss-Prot protein existence level 1. Essential for mesoderm formation and axial patterning during embryonic development. From Homo sapiens (Human).
   1522..1596    +  CDS            small t antigen (fragment): SV40 (simian virus 40) small t antigen
   1598..1663    +  intron         small t intron: SV40 (simian virus 40) small t antigen intron
   1793..1813    +  CDS            SV40 NLS: nuclear localization signal of SV40 (simian virus 40) large T antigen
   2132..2215    +  CDS            large T antigen (fragment): large T antigen from SV40 (simian virus 40)
   2238..2359    +  polyA_signal   SV40 poly(A) signal: SV40 polyadenylation signal
   2373..2391    -  enhancer       CMV enhancer (fragment): human cytomegalovirus immediate early enhancer
   2397..2621    -  polyA_signal   bGH poly(A) signal: bovine growth hormone polyadenylation signal
   2659..3258    -  CDS            PuroR: puromycin N-acetyltransferase; pac from Streptomyces alboniger; confers resistance to puromycin
   3345..3370    -  misc_feature   SA: splice acceptor site
   3377..4180    -  misc_feature   HA-L: left homology arm from the adeno-associated virus integration site (AAVS1) within intron 1 of the human PPP1R12C gene
   4219..4237    -  promoter       T3 promoter: promoter for bacteriophage T3 RNA polymerase
   4280..4302    -  protein_bind   lac operator (fragment): The lac repressor binds to the lac operator to inhibit transcription in E. coli. This inhibition can be relieved by adding lactose or isopropyl-β-D-thiogalactopyranoside (IPTG). lac repressor encoded by lacI
   4306..4336    -  promoter       lac promoter: promoter for the E. coli lac operon
   4351..4372    -  protein_bind   CAP binding site: CAP binding activates transcription in the presence of cAMP. E. coli catabolite activator protein
   4385..4477    -  CDS            lacI (fragment): lac repressor; lacI; The lac repressor binds to the lac operator to inhibit transcription in E. coli. This inhibition can be relieved by adding lactose or isopropyl-β-D-thiogalactopyranoside (IPTG).
   4660..5248    -  rep_origin     ori: high-copy-number ColE1/pMB1/pBR322/pUC origin of replication
   5319..5371    +  promoter       AmpR promoter (fragment): bla
   5372..6232    +  CDS            AmpR: β-lactamase; bla; confers resistance to ampicillin, carbenicillin, and related antibiotics
   6325..6384    -  promoter       AmpR promoter (fragment): bla
   6411..6461    +  misc_feature   bom (fragment): basis of mobility region from pBR322
   6482..7280    -  CDS            NeoR/KanR (fragment): aminoglycoside phosphotransferase from Tn5; aph(3')-II (or nptII); confers resistance to neomycin, kanamycin, and G418 (Geneticin®)
   7312..7581    -  CDS            tnpA (fragment): TN5P_ECOLX - Also known as tnp. Experimental evidence at protein level: Swiss-Prot protein existence level 1. Mediates transposition of transposon Tn5 by a 'cut and paste' mechanism. First, the monomeric transposase binds the 19 bp inverted DNA repeats flanking the transposon. Then, dimerization of the DNA- bound transposase creates a synaptic DNA complex. After nicking of the first DNA strand, excision of the transposon proceeds through a series of intermediates. The transposase then mediates the insertion of the transposon at a new site by strand transfer. The activity of the wild- type tran
   7629..7932    -  CDS            ccdB (fragment): CcdB, a bacterial toxin that poisons DNA gyrase; ccdB; Plasmids containing the ccdB gene cannot be propagated in standard E. coli strains.
   7942..8089    -  CDS            lacZα (fragment): LacZα fragment of β-galactosidase; lacZ fragment
   8092..8110    +  promoter       T7 promoter: promoter for bacteriophage T7 RNA polymerase
   8145..8981    -  misc_feature   HA-R: right homology arm from the adeno-associated virus integration site (AAVS1) within intron 1 of the human PPP1R12C gene
   9003..9042    +  CDS            lacI (fragment): lac repressor; lacI; The lac repressor binds to the lac operator to inhibit transcription in E. coli. This inhibition can be relieved by adding lactose or isopropyl-β-D-thiogalactopyranoside (IPTG).
   9055..9076    +  protein_bind   CAP binding site: CAP binding activates transcription in the presence of cAMP. E. coli catabolite activator protein
   9091..9121    +  promoter       lac promoter: promoter for the E. coli lac operon
   9125..9147    +  protein_bind   lac operator (fragment): The lac repressor binds to the lac operator to inhibit transcription in E. coli. This inhibition can be relieved by adding lactose or isopropyl-β-D-thiogalactopyranoside (IPTG). lac repressor encoded by lacI
   9530..9585    -  polyA_signal   β-globin poly(A) signal: rabbit β-globin polyadenylation signal (Gil and Proudfoot, 1987)
   9656..9736    -  CDS            HBB (fragment): HBB_PONPY - Experimental evidence at transcript level: Swiss-Prot protein existence level 2. Involved in oxygen transport from the lung to the various peripheral tissues. From Pongo pygmaeus (Bornean orangutan).
   9741..10487   -  CDS            Tet-On® 3G: modified rtTA protein that binds tightly to promoters containing the tet operator in the presence of doxycycline
  10552..11560   -  intron         chimeric intron: chimera between introns from chicken β-actin and rabbit β-globin
  11561..11836   -  promoter       chicken β-actin promoter: No description available
  11839..9       -  enhancer       CMV enhancer (across the origin): human cytomegalovirus immediate early enhancer
