[The description below was written by a language model from this plasmid's Addgene catalogue record and pLannotate feature annotations shown in this document.]
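Description:
AAVS1-TRE3G-NODALvar is a mammalian expression and genome-targeting donor plasmid built on the AAVS1-TRE3G backbone. It is designed to place a doxycycline-inducible human NODAL splice variant into the AAVS1 safe-harbour locus, which lies in intron 1 of PPP1R12C. It replicates in E. coli from a high-copy ColE1/pUC-type origin and is selected with ampicillin through β-lactamase. The annotated backbone also contains fragments of NeoR/KanR, Tn5 transposase, ccdB, lacZα and lac regulatory elements. These appear to be leftovers from earlier cloning vectors rather than working parts.

The payload lies between the left and right AAVS1 homology arms and forms an all-in-one Tet-On system. The TRE3G promoter drives the NODAL variant coding sequence, which was cloned between SalI and MluI and is annotated as a partial match to human NODAL, as expected for a splice isoform. This is followed by an SV40 small t intron and an SV40 polyadenylation signal. In the opposite orientation, a CAG-type promoter (CMV enhancer, chicken β-actin promoter and chimeric intron) constitutively expresses the Tet-On 3G transactivator, terminated by a rabbit β-globin poly(A). Tet-On 3G binds TRE3G only when doxycycline is present, so NODAL variant expression is switched on by the drug.

Next to the left homology arm, a splice acceptor precedes a promoterless puromycin resistance gene with a bGH poly(A). Resistance should therefore depend on capturing transcription from the endogenous PPP1R12C gene, which enriches for correctly targeted cells. According to the depositor, the plasmid is used together with a pair of AAVS1-directed TALENs to stimulate homology-directed integration. This allows functional study of the NODAL isoform in human cells.
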