Addgene plasmid #115640: AAVS1-TRE3G-NODALvar
Purpose: For targeted integration and inducible expression of a human NODAL splice variant using doxycycline
Depositing lab: Lynne Postovit. Depositing organization: University of Alberta. Publication: Genetically regulated human NODAL splice variants are differentially post-transcriptionally processed and functionally distinct. Findlay SD, Bilyk O, Lypka K, Waskiewicz AJ, Postovit L. (2018) bioRxiv 276170 10.1101/276170.
Backbone
  Vector backbone: AAVS1-TRE3G
  Vector type: Mammalian Expression
  Selectable markers: Puromycin
Growth in bacteria
  Bacterial resistance: Ampicillin, 100 μg/mL
  Growth temperature: 30°C
  Growth strain: NEB Stable
  Growth instructions: Can be grown at 37°C in TOP10 E. coli.
  Copy number: High Copy
Gene/Insert
  Gene/Insert name: NODAL splice variant
  Species: H. sapiens (human)
  Entrez Gene: NODAL (a.k.a. HTX5)
  Promoter: TRE3G
  Cloning method: Restriction Enzyme; 5′ cloning site SalI (unknown if destroyed); 3′ cloning site MluI (unknown if destroyed)
  Sequencing primers: 5′ TRE3G (GATCGCCTGGAGCAATTCCAC); 3′ SV40pA-R
Terms and licenses: Academic/Nonprofit Terms; Industry Terms: Not Available to Industry
Depositor comments: Use with TALENs #52341 and #52342. Please visit https://www.biorxiv.org/content/early/2018/03/04/276170 for bioRxiv preprint.
How to cite: AAVS1-TRE3G-NODALvar was a gift from Lynne Postovit (Addgene plasmid # 115640 ; http://n2t.net/addgene:115640 ; RRID:Addgene_115640)
