>Addgene plasmid #115640 | AAVS1-TRE3G-NODALvar | addgene partial sequence | sequence record 232739 | Addgene Partial NGS Result
ATAACTAGTTTTCGTCTTCAAGAATTCCTCGAGTTTACTCCCTATCAGTGATAGAGAACGTATGAAGAGT
TTACTCCCTATCAGTGATAGAGAACGTATGCAGACTTTACTCCCTATCAGTGATAGAGAACGTATAAGGA
GTTTACTCCCTATCAGTGATAGAGAACGTATGACCAGTTTACTCCCTATCAGTGATAGAGAACGTATCTA
CAGTTTACTCCCTATCAGTGATAGAGAACGTATATCCAGTTTACTCCCTATCAGTGATAGAGAACGTATA
AGCTTTAGGCGTGTACGGTGGGCGCCTATAAAAGCAGAGCTCGTTTAGTGAACCGTCAGATCGCCTGGAG
CAATTCCACAACACTTTTGTCTTATACCAACTTTCCGTACCACTTCCTACCCTCGTAAAGTCGACCCACC
ATGCACGCCCACTGCCTGCCCTTCCTTCTGCACGCCTGGTGGGCCCTACTCCAGGCGGGTGCTGCGACGG
TGGCCACTGCGCTCCTGCGTACGCGGGGGCAGCCCTCGTCGCCATCCCCTCTGGCGTACATGCTGAGCCT
CTACCGCGACCCGCTGCCGAGGGCAGACATCATCCGCAGCCTACAGGCAGAAGATGTGGCAGTGGATGGG
CAGAACTGGACGTTTGCTTTTGACTTCTCCTTCCTGAGCCAACAAGAGGATCTGGCATGGGCTGAGCTCC
GGCTGCAGCTGTCCAGCCCTGTGGACCTCCCCACTGAGGGCTCACTTGCCATTGAGATTTTCCACCAGCC
AAAGCCCGACACAGAGCAGGCTTCAGACAGCTGCTTAGAGCGGTTTCAGATGGACCTATTCACTGTCACT
TTGTCCCAGGTCACCTTTTCCTTGGGCAGCATGGTTTTGGAGGTGACCAGGCCTCTCTCCAAGTGGCTGA
AGCACCCTGGGGCCCTGGAGAAGCAGATGTCCAGGGTAGCTGGAGAGTGCTGGCCGCGGCCCCCCACACC
GCCTGCCACCAATGTGCTCCTTATGCTCTACTCCAACCTCTCGCAGGAGCAGAGGCAGCTGGGTGGGTCC
ACCTTGCTGTGGGAAGCCGAGAGCTCCTGGCGGGCCCAGGAGGGACAGCTGTCCTGGGAGTGGGGCAAGA
GGCACCGGCGACATCACTTGCCAGACAGAAGTCAACTGTGTCGGAAGGTCAAGTTCCAGGTGGACTTCAA
CCTGATCGGATGGGGCTCCTGGATCATCTACCCCAAGCAGTACAACGCCTATCGCTGTGAGGGCGAGTGT
CCTAATCCTGTTGGGGAGGAGTTTCATCCGACCAACCATGCATACATCCAGGTGGCCCTGCCCTGCTGTC
CAAGGTCATATGGGACCAAAATGTTTTCATTTTACTCCATGAAGTCTGGAATGAGAATTTCTTGGACTTG
CAATATATCCTCCATGCCAAGCCTCAGAGTCTGCTGAACGCGTCATATGGCTAGCCTGCAGGGATCCAAT
GTAACTGTATTCAGCGATGACGAAATTCTTAGCTATTGTAATACTCTAGAGGATCTTTGTGAAGGAACCT
TACTTCTGTGGTGTGACATAATTGGACAAACTACCTACAGAGATTTAAAGCTCTAAGGTAAATATAAAAT
TTTTAAGTGTATAATGTGTTAAACTACTGATTCTAATTGTTTGTGTATTTTAGATTCCAACCTATGGAAC
TGATGAATGGGAGCAGTGGTGGAATGCCTTTAATGAGGAAAACCTGTTTTGCTCAGAAGAAATGCCATCT
AGTGATGATGAGGCTACTGCTGACTCTCAACATTCTACTCCTCCAAAAAAGAAGAGAAAGGTAGAAGACC
CCAAGGACTTTCCTTCAGAATTGCTAAGTTTTTTGAGTCATGCTGTGTTTAGTAATAGAACTCTTGCTTG
CTTTGCTATTTACACCACAAAGGAAAAAGCTGCACTGCTATACAAGAAAATTATGGAAAAATATTCTGTA
ACCTTTATAAGTAGGCATAACAGTTATAATCATAACATACTGTTTTTTCTTACTCCACACAGGCATAGAG
TGTCTGCTATTAATAACTATGCTCAAAAATTGTGTACCTTTAGCTTTTTAATTTGTAAAGGGGTTAATAA
GGAATATTTGATGTATAGTGCCTTGACTAGAGATCATAATCAGCCATACCACATTTGTAGAGGTTTTACT
TGCTTTAAAAAACCTCCCACACCTCCCCCTGAACCTGAAACATAAAATGAATGCAATTGTTGTTGTTAAC
TTGTTTATTGCAGCTTATAATGGTTACAAATAAAGCAATAGCATCACAAATTTCACAAATAAAGCATTTT
TTTCACTGCATTCTAGTTGTGGTTTGTCCAAACTCATCAATGTATCTTATCATGTCTGCGGCCTAGTCAA
TAATCAATGTCGAGACCCATAGAGCCCACCGCATCCCCAGCATGCCTGCTATTGTCTTCCCAATCCTCCC
CCTTGCTGTCCTGCCCCACCCCACCCCCCAGAATAGAATGACACCTACTCAGACAATGCGATGCAATTTC
CTCATTTTATTAGGAAAGGACAGTGGGAGTGGCACCTTCCAGGGTCAAGGAAGGCACGGGGGAGGGGCAA
ACAACAGATGGCTGGCAACTAGAAGGCACAGTCGAGGCTGATCAGCGGGTTTAAACGGGCCCTCTAGATC
AGGCACCGGGCTTGCGGGTCATGCACCAGGTGCGCGGTCCTTCGGGCACCTCGACGTCGGCGGTGACGGT
GAAGCCGAGCCGCTCGTAGAAGGGGAGGTTGCGGGGCGCGGAGGTCTCCAGGAAGGCGGGCACCCCGGCG
CGCTCGGCCGCCTCCACTCCGGGGAGCACGACGGCGCTGCCCAGACCCTTGCCCTGGTGGTCGGGCGAGA
CGCCGACGGTGGCCAGGAACCACGCGGGCTCCTTGGGCCGGTGCGGCGCCAGGAGGCCTTCCATCTGTTG
CTGCGCGGCCAGCCGGGAACCGCTCAACTCGGCCATGCGCGGGCCGATCTCGGCGAACACCGCCCCCGCT
TCGACGCTCTCCGGCGTGGTCCAGACCGCCACCGCGGCGCCGTCGTCCGCGACCCACACCTTGCCGATGT
CGAGCCCGACGCGCGTGAGGAAGAGTTCTTGCAGCTCGGTGACCCGCTCGATGTGGCGGTCCGGATCGAC
GGTGTGGCGCGTGGCGGGGTAGTCGGCGAACGCGGCGGCGAGGGTGCGTACGGCCCTGGGGACGTCGTCG
CGGGTGGCGAGGCGCACCGTGGGCTTGTACTCGGTCATCTCGAGCCTAGGGCCGGGATTCTCCTCCACGT
CACCGCATGTTAGAAGACTTCCTCTGCCCTCTCCGCTGCCAGATCTCTCGAGGCCCTGTGGGAGGAAGAG
AAGAGGTCAGAAGCTTGCCCCACTGTGGGGTGGAGGGGACAGATAAAAGTACCCAGAACCAGAGCCACAT
TAACCGGCCCTGGGAATATAAGGTGGTCCCAGCTCGGGGACACAGGATCCCTGGAGGCAGCAAACATGCT
GTCCTGAAGTGGACATAGGGGCCCGGGTTGGAGGAAGAAGACTAGCTGAGCTCTCGGACCCCTGGAAGAT
GCCATGACAGGGGGCTGGAAGAGCTAGCACAGACTAGAGAGGTAAGGGGGGTAGGGGAGCTGCCCAAATG
AAAGGAGTGAGAGGTGACCCGAATCCACAGGAGAACGGGGTGTCCAGGCAAAGAAAGCAAGAGGATGGAG
AGGTGGCTAAAGCCAGGGAGACGGGGTACTTTGGGGTTGTCCAGAAAAACGGTGATGATGCAGGCCTACA
AGAAGGGGAGGCGGGACGCAAGGGAGACATCCGTCGGAGAAGGCCATCCTAAGAAACGAGAGATGGCACA
GGCCCCAGAAGGAGAAGGAAAAGGGAACCCAGCGAGTGAAGACGGCATGGGGTTGGGTGAGGGAGGAGAG
ATGCCCGGAGAGGACCCAGACACGGGGAGGATCCGCTCAGAGGACATCACGTGGTGCAGCGCCGAGAAGG
AAGTGCTCCGGAAAGAGCATCCTTGGGCAGCAACACAGCAGAGAGCAAGGGGAAGAGGGAGTGGAGGAAG
ACGGAACCTGAAGGAGGCGGCAGGGAAGGATCTGGGCCAGCCGTAGAGGTGACCCAGGCCACAAGCTGCA
GACAGAAAGCGGCACAGGCCCAGGGGAGAGAATGCTGGTCAGAGAAAGCAAAGGGCGAATTCGTTTAAAC
CTGCAGGACTAGCTAGTCCCTTTAGTGAGGGTTAATTCTGAGCTTGGCGTAATCATGGTCATAGCTGTTT
CCTGTGTGAAATTGTTATCCGCTCACAATTCCACACAACATACGAGCCGGAAGCATAAAGTGTAAAGCCT
GGGGTGCCTAATGAGTGAGCTAACTCACATTAATTGCGTTGCGCTCACTGCCCGCTTTCCAGTCGGGAAA
CCTGTCGTGCCAGCTGCATTAATGAATCGGCCAACGCGCGGGGAGAGGCGGTTTGCGTATTGGGCGCTCT
TCCGCTTCCTCGCTCACTGACTCGCTGCGCTCGGTCGTTCGGCTGCGGCGAGCGGTATCAGCTCACTCAA
AGGCGGTAATACGGTTATCCACAGAATCAGGGGATAACGCAGGAAAGAACATGTGAGCAAAAGGCCAGCA
AAAGGCCAGGAACCGTAAAAAGGCCGCGTTGCTGGCGTTTTTCCATAGGCTCCGCCCCCCTGACGAGCAT
CACAAAAATCGACGCTCAAGTCAGAGGTGGCGAAACCCGACAGGACTATAAAGATACCAGGCGTTTCCCC
CTGGAAGCTCCCTCGTGCGCTCTCCTGTTCCGACCCTGCCGCTTACCGGATACCTGTCCGCCTTTCTCCC
TTCGGGAAGCGTGGCGCTTTCTCATAGCTCACGCTGTAGGTATCTCAGTTCGGTGTAGGTCGTTCGCTCC
AAGCTGGGCTGTGTGCACGAACCCCCCGTTCAGCCCGACCGCTGCGCCTTATCCGGTAACTATCGTCTTG
AGTCCAACCCGGTAAGACACGACTTATCGCCACTGGCAGCAGCCACTGGTAACAGGATTAGCAGAGCGAG
GTATGTAGGCGGTGCTACAGAGTTCTTGAAGTGGTGGCCTAACTACGGCTACACTAGAAGAACAGTATTT
GGTATCTGCGCTCTGCTGAAGCCAGTTACCTTCGGAAAAAGAGTTGGTAGCTCTTGATCCGGCAAACAAA
CCACCGCTGGTAGCGGTGGTTTTTTTGTTTGCAAGCAGCAGATTACGCGCAGAAAAAAAGGATCTCAAGA
AGATCCTTTGATCTTTTCTACGGGGTCTGACGCTCAGTGGAACGAAAACTCACGTTAAGGGATTTTGGTC
ATGAGACAATAACCCTGATAAATGCTTCAATAATATTGAAAAAGGAAGAGTATGAGTATTCAACATTTCC
GTGTCGCCCTTATTCCCTTTTTTGCGGCATTTTGCCTTCCTGTTTTTGCTCACCCAGAAACGCTGGTGAA
AGTAAAAGATGCTGAAGATCAGTTGGGTGCACGAGTGGGTTACATCGAACTGGATCTCAACAGCGGTAAG
ATCCTTGAGAGTTTTCGCCCCGAAGAACGTTTTCCAATGATGAGCACTTTTAAAGTTCTGCTATGTGGCG
CGGTATTATCCCGTATTGACGCCGGGCAAGAGCAACTCGGTCGCCGCATACACTATTCTCAGAATGACTT
GGTTGAGTATTCACCAGTCACAGAAAAGCATCTTACGGATGGCATGACAGTAAGAGAATTATGCAGTGCT
GCCATAACCATGAGTGATAACACTGCGGCCAACTTACTTCTGACAACGATCGGAGGACCGAAGGAGCTAA
CCGCTTTTTTGCACAACATGGGGGATCATGTAACTCGCCTTGATCGTTGGGAACCGGAGCTGAATGAAGC
CATACCAAACGACGAGCGTGACACCACGATGCCTGTAGCAATGGCAACAACGTTGCGCAAACTATTAACT
GGCGAACTACTTACTCTAGCTTCCCGGCAACAATTAATAGACTGGATGGAGGCGGATAAAGTTGCAGGAC
CACTTCTGCGCTCGGCCCTTCCGGCTGGCTGGTTTATTGCTGATAAATCTGGAGCCGGTGAGCGTGGGTC
TCGCGGTATCATTGCAGCACTGGGGCCAGATGGTAAGCCCTCCCGTATCGTAGTTATCTACACGACGGGG
AGTCAGGCAACTATGGATGAACGAAATAGACAGATCGCTGAGATAGGTGCCTCACTGATTAAGCATTGGT
AACTGTCAGACCAAGTTTACTCATATATACTTTAGATTGATTTAAAACTTCATTTTTAATTTAAAAGGAT
CTAGGTGAAGATCCTTTTTGATAATCTCATGAGCGGATACATATTTGAATGTATTTAGAAAAATAAACAA
ATAGGGGTTCCGCGCACATTTCCCCGAAAAGTGCCACCTGATGCGGTGTGAAATACCGCACAGATGCGTA
AGGAGAAAATACCGCATCAGGAAATTGTAAGCGTTAATAATTCAGAAGAACTCGTCAAGAAGGCGATAGA
AGGCGATGCGCTGCGAATCGGGAGCGGCGATACCGTAAAGCACGAGGAAGCGGTCAGCCCATTCGCCGCC
AAGCTCTTCAGCAATATCACGGGTAGCCAACGCTATGTCCTGATAGCGGTCCGCCACACCCAGCCGGCCA
CAGTCGATGAATCCAGAAAAGCGGCCATTTTCCACCATGATATTCGGCAAGCAGGCATCGCCATGCATGG
GTCACGACGAGATCCTCGCCGTCGGGCATGCTCGCCTTGAGCCTGGCGAACAGTTCGGCTGGCGCGAGCC
CCTGATGCTCTTCGTCCAGATCATCCTGATCGACAAGACCGGCTTCCATCCGAGTACGTGCTCGCTCGAT
GCGATGTTTCGCTTGGTGGTCGAATGGGCAGGTAGCCGGATCAAGCGTATGCAGCCGCCGCATTGCATCA
GCCATGATGGATACTTTCTCGGCAGGAGCAAGGTGAGATGACAGGAGATCCTGCCCCGGCACTTCGCCCA
ATAGCAGCCAGTCCCTTCCCGCTTCAGTGACAACGTCGAGCACAGCTGCGCAAGGAACGCCCGTCGTGGC
CAGCCACGATAGCCGCGCTGCCTCGTCTTGCAGTTCATTCAGGGCACCGGACAGGTCGGTCTTGACAAAA
AGAACCGGGCGCCCCTGCGCTGACAGCCGGAACACGGCGGCATCAGAGCAGCCGATTGTCTGTTGTGCCC
AGTCATAGCCGAATAGCCTCTCCACCCAAGCGGCCGGAGAACCTGCGTGCAATCCATCTTGTTCAATCAT
GCGAAACGATCCTCATCCTGTCTCTTGATCAGAGCTTGATCCCCTGCGCCATCAGATCCTTGGCGGCAAG
AAAGCCATCCAGTTTACTTTGCAGGGCTTCCCAACCTTACCAGAGGGCGCCCCAGCTGGCAATTCCGGTT
CGCTTGCTGTCCATAAAACCGCCCAGTCTAGCTATCGCCATGTAAGCCCACTGCAAGCTACCTGCTTTCT
CTTTGCGCTTGCGTTTTCCCTTGTCCAGATAGCCCAGTAGCTGACATTCATCCGGGGTCAGCACCGTTTC
TGCGGACTGGCTTTCTACGTGAAAAGGATCTAGGTGAAGATCCTTTTTGATAATCTCATGCCTGACATTT
ATATTCCCCAGAACATCAGGTTAATGGCGTTTTTGATGTCATTTTCGCGGTGGCTGAGATCAGCCACTTC
TTCCCCGATAACGGAGACCGGCACACTGGCCATATCGGTGGTCATCATGCGCCAGCTTTCATCCCCGATA
TGCACCACCGGGTAAAGTTCACGGGAGACTTTATCTGACAGCAGACGTGCACTGGCCAGGGGGATCACCA
TCCGTCGCCCCGGCGTGTCAATAATATCACTCTGTACATCCACAAACAGACGATAACGGCTCTCTCTTTT
ATAGGTGTAAACCTTAAACTGCCGTACGTATAGGCTGCGCAACTGTTGGGAAGGGCGATCGGTGCGGGCC
TCTTCGCTATTACGCCAGCTGGCGAAAGGGGGATGTGCTGCAAGGCGATTAAGTTGGGTAACGCCAGGGT
TTTCCCAGTCACGACGTTGTAAAACGACGGCCAGTGAATTGTAATACGACTCACTATAGGGCGAATTGAA
TTTAGCGGCCGCGAATTCGCCCTTAGAGCAGAGCCAGGAACCCCTGTAGGGAAGGGGCAGGAGAGCCAGG
GGCATGAGATGGTGGACGAGGAAGGGGGACAGGGAAGCCTGAGCGCCTCTCCTGGGCTTGCCAAGGACTC
AAACCCAGAAGCCCAGAGCAGGGCCTTAGGGAAGCGGGACCCTGCTCTGGGCGGAGGAATATGTCCCAGA
TAGCACTGGGGACTCTTTAAGGAAAGAAGGATGGAGAAAGAGAAAGGGAGTAGAGGCGGCCACGACCTGG
TGAACACCTAGGACGCACCATTCTCACAAAGGGAGTTTTCCACACGGACACCCCCCTCCTCACCACAGCC
CTGCCAGGACGGGGCTGGCTACTGGCCTTATCTCACAGGTAAAACTGACGCACGGAGGAACAATATAAAT
TGGGGACTAGAAAGGTGAAGAGCCAAAGTTAGAACTCAGGACCAACTTATTCTGATTTTGTTTTTCCAAA
CTGCTTCTCCTCTTGGGAAGTGTAAGGAAGCTGCAGCACCAGGATCAGTGAAACGCACCAGACAGCCGCG
TCAGAGCAGCTCAGGTTCTGGGAGAGGGTAGCGCAGGGTGGCCACTGAGAACCGGGCAGGTCACGCATCC
CCCCCTTCCCTCCCACCCCCTGCCAAGCTCTCCCTCCCAGGATCCTCTCTGGCTCCATCGTAAGCAAACC
TTAGAGGTTCTGGCAAGGAGAGAGATGGCTCCAGGAAATGGGGGTGTGTCACCAGATAAGGAATCTGCCT
AACAGGAGGTGGGGGTTAGACCCAATATCAGGAGACTAGGAAGGAGGAGGCCTAAGGATGGGGCTTTTCT
GTCACCAATCCTGTCCCTAGTAAAGCTTAGTACTGTCGATCCGCTGGCACGACAGGTTTCCCGACTGGAA
AGCGGGCAGTGAGCGCAACGCAATTAATGTGAGTTAGCTCACTCATTAGGCACCCCAGGCTTTACACTTT
ATGCTTCCGGCTCGTATGTTGTGTGGAATTGTGAGCGGATAACAATTTCACACAGGAAACAGCTATGACC
ATGATTACGCCAAGCTTGGGCTGCAGGTCGAGGGATCTCCATAAGAGAAGAGGGACAGCTATGACTGGGA
GTAGTCAGGAGAGGAGGAAAAATCTGGCTAGTAAAACATGTAAGGAAAATTTTAGGGATGTTAAAGAAAA
AAATAACACAAAACAAAATATAAAAAAAATCTAACCTCAAGTCAAGGCTTTTCTATGGAATAAGGAATGG
ACAGCAGGGGGCTGTTTCATATACTGATGACCTCTTTATAGCCAACCTTTGTTCATGGCAGCCAGCATAT
GGGCATATGTTGCCAAACTCTAAACCAAATACTCATTCTGATGTTTTAAATGATTTGCCCTCCCATATGT
CCTTCCGAGTGAGAGACACAAAAAATTCCAACACACTATTGCAATGAAAATAAATTTCCTTTATTAGCCA
GAAGTCAGATGCTCAAGGGGCTTCATGATGTCCCCATAATTTTTGGCAGAGGGAAAAAGATCTCAGTGGT
ATTTGTGAGCCAGGGCATTGGCCACACCAGCCACCACCTTCTGATAGGCAGCCTGCACCTGAGGAGTGAA
TTCACGCGCCTTACCCGGGGAGCATGTCAAGGTCAAAATCGTCAAGAGCGTCAGCAGGCAGCATATCAAG
GTCAAAGTCGTCAAGGGCATCGGCTGGGAGCATGTCTAAGTCAAAATCGTCAAGGGCGTCGGTCGGCCCG
CCGCTTTCGCACTTTAGCTGTTTCTCCAGGCCACATATGATTAGTTCCAGGCCGAAAAGGAAGGCAGGTT
CGGCTCCCTGCCGGTCGAACAGCTCAATTGCTTGTTTCAGAAGTGGGGGCATAGAATCGGTGGTAGGTGT
CTCTCTTTCCTCTTTTGCTACTTGATGCTCCTGTTCCTCCAATACGCAGCCCAGTGTAAAGTGGCCCACG
GCGGACAGAGCGTACAGTGCGTTCTCCAGGGAGAAGCCTTGCTGACACAGGAACGCGAGCTGATTTTCCA
GGGTTTCGTACTGTTTCTCTGTTGGGCGGGTGCCGAGATGCACTTTAGCCCCGTCGCGATGTGAGAGGAG
AGCACAGCGGTATGACTTGGCGTTGTTCCGCAGAAAGTCTTGCCATGACTCGCCTTCCAGGGGGCAGGAG
TGGGTATGATGCCTGTCCAGCATCTCGATTGGCAGGGCATCGAGCAGGGCCCGCTTGTTCTTCACGTGCC
AGTACAGGGTAGGCTGCTCAACTCCCAGCTTTTGAGCGAGTTTCCTTGTCGTCAGGCCTTCGATACCGAC
TCCATTGAGTAATTCCAGAGCAGAGTTTATGACTTTGCTCTTGTCCAGTCTAGACATGGTGCTCGACGAA
TTCTTTGCCAAAATGATGAGACAGCACAATAACCAGCACGTTGCCCAGGAGCTGTAGGAAAAAGAAGAAG
GCATGAACATGGTTAGCAGAGGCTCTAGAGCCGCCGGTCACACGCCAGAAGCCGAACCCCGCCCTGCCCC
GTCCCCCCCGAAGGCAGCCGTCCCCCCGCGGACAGCCCCGAGGCTGGAGAGGGAGAAGGGGACGGCGGCG
CGGCGACGCACGAAGGCCCTCCCCGCCCATTTCCTTCCTGCCGGCGCCGCACCGCTTCGCCCCGCGCCCG
CTAGAGGGGGTGCGGCGGCGCCTCCCAGATTTCGGCTCCGCACAGATTTGGGACAAAGGAAGTCCCTGCG
CCCTCTCGCACGATTACCATAAAAGGCAATGGCTGCGGCTCGCCGCGCCTCGACAGCCGCCGGCGCTCCG
GGGGNNNNNNNGCCCCYCCCCCGCCCCCATCGCTGCACAAAATAATTAAAAAATAAATAAATACAAAATT
GGGGGTGGGGAGGGGGGGGAGATGGGGAGAGTGAAGCAGAACGTGGGGCTCACCTCGACCATGGTAATAG
CGATGACTAATACGTAGATGTACTGCCAAGTAGGAAAGTCCCATAAGGTCATGTACTGGGCATAATGCCA
GGCGGGCCATTTACCGTCATTGACGTCAATAGGGGGCGTACTTGGCATATGATACACTTGATGTACTGCC
AAGTGGGCAGTTTACCGTAAATACTCCACCCATTGACGTCAATGGAAAGTCCCTATTGGCGTTACTATGG
GAACATACGTCATTATTGACGTCAATGGGCGGGGGTCGTTGGGCGGTCAGCCAGGCGGGCCATTTACCGT
AAGTTATGTAACGCGGAACTCCATATATGGGCTATGAACTAATGACCCCGTAATTGATTACTATTA
